>Addgene plasmid #188759 | PJT220 lenti pEF-rTetR(SE-G72P)-3XFLAG-ZNF473 KRAB-T2A-mCherry-BSD-WPRE | addgene full sequence | sequence record 371419 | Addgene NGS Result
TATGGGACTTTCCTACTTGGCAGTACATCTACGTATTAGTCATCGCTATTACCATGGTGATGCGGTTTTG
GCAGTACATCAATGGGCGTGGATAGCGGTTTGACTCACGGGGATTTCCAAGTCTCCACCCCATTGACGTC
AATGGGAGTTTGTTTTGGCACCAAAATCAACGGGACTTTCCAAAATGTCGTAACAACTCCGCCCCATTGA
CGCAAATGGGCGGTAGGCGTGTACGGTGGGAGGTCTATATAAGCAGCGCGTTTTGCCTGTACTGGGTCTC
TCTGGTTAGACCAGATCTGAGCCTGGGAGCTCTCTGGCTAACTAGGGAACCCACTGCTTAAGCCTCAATA
AAGCTTGCCTTGAGTGCTTCAAGTAGTGTGTGCCCGTCTGTTGTGTGACTCTGGTAACTAGAGATCCCTC
AGACCCTTTTAGTCAGTGTGGAAAATCTCTAGCAGTGGCGCCCGAACAGGGACTTGAAAGCGAAAGGGAA
ACCAGAGGAGCTCTCTCGACGCAGGACTCGGCTTGCTGAAGCGCGCACGGCAAGAGGCGAGGGGCGGCGA
CTGGTGAGTACGCCAAAAATTTTGACTAGCGGAGGCTAGAAGGAGAGAGATGGGTGCGAGAGCGTCAGTA
TTAAGCGGGGGAGAATTAGATCGCGATGGGAAAAAATTCGGTTAAGGCCAGGGGGAAAGAAAAAATATAA
ATTAAAACATATAGTATGGGCAAGCAGGGAGCTAGAACGATTCGCAGTTAATCCTGGCCTGTTAGAAACA
TCAGAAGGCTGTAGACAAATACTGGGACAGCTACAACCATCCCTTCAGACAGGATCAGAAGAACTTAGAT
CATTATATAATACAGTAGCAACCCTCTATTGTGTGCATCAAAGGATAGAGATAAAAGACACCAAGGAAGC
TTTAGACAAGATAGAGGAAGAGCAAAACAAAAGTAAGACCACCGCACAGCAAGCGGCCGGCCGCTGATCT
TCAGACCTGGAGGAGGAGATATGAGGGACAATTGGAGAAGTGAATTATATAAATATAAAGTAGTAAAAAT
TGAACCATTAGGAGTAGCACCCACCAAGGCAAAGAGAAGAGTGGTGCAGAGAGAAAAAAGAGCAGTGGGA
ATAGGAGCTTTGTTCCTTGGGTTCTTGGGAGCAGCAGGAAGCACTATGGGCGCAGCGTCAATGACGCTGA
CGGTACAGGCCAGACAATTATTGTCTGGTATAGTGCAGCAGCAGAACAATTTGCTGAGGGCTATTGAGGC
GCAACAGCATCTGTTGCAACTCACAGTCTGGGGCATCAAGCAGCTCCAGGCAAGAATCCTGGCTGTGGAA
AGATACCTAAAGGATCAACAGCTCCTGGGGATTTGGGGTTGCTCTGGAAAACTCATTTGCACCACTGCTG
TGCCTTGGAATGCTAGTTGGAGTAATAAATCTCTGGAACAGATTTGGAATCACACGACCTGGATGGAGTG
GGACAGAGAAATTAACAATTACACAAGCTTAATACACTCCTTAATTGAAGAATCGCAAAACCAGCAAGAA
AAGAATGAACAAGAATTATTGGAATTAGATAAATGGGCAAGTTTGTGGAATTGGTTTAACATAACAAATT
GGCTGTGGTATATAAAATTATTCATAATGATAGTAGGAGGCTTGGTAGGTTTAAGAATAGTTTTTGCTGT
ACTTTCTATAGTGAATAGAGTTAGGCAGGGATATTCACCATTATCGTTTCAGACCCACCTCCCAACCCCG
AGGGGACCCGACAGGCCCGAAGGAATAGAAGAAGAAGGTGGAGAGAGAGACAGAGACAGATCCATTCGAT
TAGTGAACGGATCGGCACTGCGTGCGCCAATTCTGCAGACAAATGGCAGTATTCATCCACAATTTTAAAA
GAAAAGGGGGGATTGGGGGGTACAGTGCAGGGGAAAGAATAGTAGACATAATAGCAACAGACATACAAAC
TAAAGAATTACAAAAACAAATTACAAAAATTCAAAATTTTCGGGTTTATTACAGGGACAGCAGAGATCCA
GTTTGGTTAGTACCGGGCCCGCTCTAGAGATCCCATTTGACTCAGGCGGCCGCGTGGATAACCGTATTAC
CGCCATGCATGTGCCCGTCAGTGGGCAGAGCGCACATCGCCCACAGTCCCCGAGAAGTTGGGGGGAGGGG
TCGGCAATTGAACCGGTGCCTAGAGAAGGTGGCGCGGGGTAAACTGGGAAAGTGATGTCGTGTACTGGCT
CCGCCTTTTTCCCGAGGGTGGGGGAGAACCGTATATAAGTGCAGTAGTCGCCGTGAACGTTCTTTTTCGC
AACGGGTTTGCCGCCAGAACACAGGTAAGTGCCGTGTGTGGTTCCCGCGGGCCTGGCCTCTTTACGGGTT
ATGGCCCTTGCGTGCCTTGAATTACTTCCACCTGGCTGCAGTACGTGATTCTTGATCCCGAGCTTCGGGT
TGGAAGTGGGTGGGAGAGTTCGAGGCCTTGCGCTTAAGGAGCCCCTTCGCCTCGTGCTTGAGTTGAGGCC
TGGCCTGGGCGCTGGGGCCGCCGCGTGCGAATCTGGTGGCACCTTCGCGCCTGTCTCGCTGCTTTCGATA
AGTCTCTAGCCATTTAAAATTTTTGATGACCTGCTGCGACGCTTTTTTTCTGGCAAGATAGTCTTGTAAA
TGCGGGCCAAGATCTGCACACTGGTATTTCGGTTTTTGGGGCCGCGGGCGGCGACGGGGCCCGTGCGTCC
CAGCGCACATGTTCGGCGAGGCGGGGCCTGCGAGCGCGGCCACCGAGAATCGGACGGGGGTAGTCTCAAG
CTGGCCGGCCTGCTCTGGTGCCTGGCCTCGCGCCGCCGTGTATCGCCCCGCCCTGGGCGGCAAGGCTGGC
CCGGTCGGCACCAGTTGCGTGAGCGGAAAGATGGCCGCTTCCCGGCCCTGCTGCAGGGAGCTCAAAATGG
AGGACGCGGCGCTCGGGAGAGCGGGCGGGTGAGTCACCCACACAAAGGAAAAGGGCCTTTCCGTCCTCAG
CCGTCGCTTCATGTGACTCCACGGAGTACCGGGCGCCGTCCAGGCACCTCGATTAGTTCTCGCGCTTTTG
GAGTACGTCGTCTTTAGGTTGGGGGGAGGGGTTTTATGCGATGGAGTTTCCCCACACTGAGTGGGTGGAG
ACTGAAGTTAGGCCAGCTTGGCACTTGATGTAATTCTCCTTGGAATTTGCCCTTTTTGAGTTTGGATCTT
GGTTCATTCTCAAGCCTCAGACAGTGGTTCAAAGTTTTTTTCTTCCATTTCAGGTGTCGTGAGCTAGCCA
CCATGTCTAGACTGGACAAGAGCAAAATAATAAACGGAGCTCTGGAATTACTCAATGGTGTCGGTATCGA
AGGCCTGACGACAAGGAAACTCGCTCAAAAGCTGGGAGTTGAGCAGCCTACCCTGTACTGGCACGTGAAG
AACAAGCGGGCCCTGCTCGATGCCCTGCCAATCGAGATGCTGGACAGGCATCATACCCACTCCTGCCCCC
TGGAACCCGAGTCATGGCAAGACTTTCTGCGGAACAACGCCAAGTCATACCGCTGTGCTCTCCTCTCACA
TCGCGACGGGGCTAAAGTGCATCTCGGCACCCGCCCAACAGAGAAACAGTACGAAACCCTGGAAAATCAG
CTCGCGTTCCTGTGTCAGCAAGGCTTCTCCCTGGAGAACGCACTGTACGCTCTGTCCGCCGTGGGCCACT
TTACACTGGGCTGCGTATTGGAGGAACAGGAGCATCAAGTAGCAAAAGAGGAAAGAGAGACACCTACCAC
CGATTCTATGCCCCCACTTCTGAAACAAGCAATTGAGCTGTTCGACCGGCAGGGAGCCGAACCTGCCTTC
CTTTTCGGCCTGGAACTAATCATATGTGGCCTGGAGAAACAGCTAAAGTGCGAAAGCGGCGGTGACTACA
AAGACCATGACGGTGATTATAAAGATCATGACATCGACTACAAGGATGACGATGACAAGGGTGGATCCGG
ATCAGGCTCCGCTGAAGAATTTGTAACACTCAAAGATGTCGGAATGGATTTTACTCTCGGTGATTGGGAA
CAACTCGGTCTTGAACAAGGTGATACCTTTTGGGATACTGCACTCGATAATTGTCAAGATTTGTTTCTCC
TTGATCCACCGCGGCCTAATTTGACTTCCCATCCAGATGGTAGTGAAGATCTCGAACCATTGGCCGGCGG
CTCTCCAGAAGCAACGTCACCTGATGTTACAGAAACAAAAGGATCTGGAGAGGGAAGGGGAAGCCTCCTA
ACTTGCGGAGATGTCGAGGAGAATCCTGGCCCAATGGTGAGCAAGGGCGAGGAGGATAACATGGCCATCA
TCAAGGAGTTCATGCGCTTCAAGGTGCACATGGAGGGCTCCGTGAACGGCCACGAGTTCGAGATCGAGGG
CGAGGGCGAGGGCCGCCCCTACGAGGGCACCCAGACCGCCAAGCTGAAGGTGACCAAGGGTGGCCCCCTG
CCCTTCGCCTGGGACATCCTGTCCCCTCAGTTCATGTACGGCTCCAAGGCCTACGTGAAGCACCCCGCCG
ACATCCCCGACTACTTGAAGCTGTCCTTCCCCGAGGGCTTCAAGTGGGAGCGCGTGATGAACTTCGAGGA
CGGCGGCGTGGTGACCGTGACCCAGGACTCCTCCCTGCAGGACGGCGAGTTCATCTACAAGGTGAAGCTG
CGCGGCACCAACTTCCCCTCCGACGGCCCCGTAATGCAGAAGAAGACCATGGGCTGGGAGGCCTCCTCCG
AGCGGATGTACCCCGAGGACGGCGCCCTGAAGGGCGAGATCAAGCAGAGGCTGAAGCTGAAGGACGGCGG
CCACTACGACGCTGAGGTCAAGACCACCTACAAGGCCAAGAAGCCCGTGCAGCTGCCCGGCGCCTACAAC
GTCAACATCAAGTTGGACATCACCTCCCACAACGAGGACTACACCATCGTGGAACAGTACGAACGCGCCG
AGGGCCGCCACTCCACCGGCGGCATGGACGAGCTGTACAAGGGTAGCGGCAGCGGTAGCATGGCCAAGCC
TTTGTCTCAAGAAGAATCCACCCTCATTGAAAGAGCAACGGCTACAATCAACAGCATCCCCATCTCTGAA
GACTACAGCGTCGCCAGCGCAGCTCTCTCTAGCGACGGCCGCATCTTCACTGGTGTCAATGTATATCATT
TTACTGGGGGACCTTGTGCAGAACTCGTGGTGCTGGGCACTGCTGCTGCTGCGGCAGCTGGCAACCTGAC
TTGTATCGTCGCGATCGGAAATGAGAACAGGGGCATCTTGAGCCCCTGCGGACGGTGCCGACAGGTGCTT
CTCGATCTGCATCCTGGGATCAAAGCCATAGTGAAGGACAGTGATGGACAGCCGACGGCAGTTGGGATTC
GTGAATTGCTGCCCTCTGGTTATGTGTGGGAGGGCTAAGAATTCGTCGAGGGACCTAATAACTTCGTATA
GCATACATTATACGAAGTTATACATGTTTAAGGGTTCCGGTTCCACTAGGTACAATTCGATATCAAGCTT
ATCGATAATCAACCTCTGGATTACAAAATTTGTGAAAGATTGACTGGTATTCTTAACTATGTTGCTCCTT
TTACGCTATGTGGATACGCTGCTTTAATGCCTTTGTATCATGCTATTGCTTCCCGTATGGCTTTCATTTT
CTCCTCCTTGTATAAATCCTGGTTGCTGTCTCTTTATGAGGAGTTGTGGCCCGTTGTCAGGCAACGTGGC
GTGGTGTGCACTGTGTTTGCTGACGCAACCCCCACTGGTTGGGGCATTGCCACCACCTGTCAGCTCCTTT
CCGGGACTTTCGCTTTCCCCCTCCCTATTGCCACGGCGGAACTCATCGCCGCCTGCCTTGCCCGCTGCTG
GACAGGGGCTCGGCTGTTGGGCACTGACAATTCCGTGGTGTTGTCGGGGAAATCATCGTCCTTTCCTTGG
CTGCTCGCCTGTGTTGCCACCTGGATTCTGCGCGGGACGTCCTTCTGCTACGTCCCTTCGGCCCTCAATC
CAGCGGACCTTCCTTCCCGCGGCCTGCTGCCGGCTCTGCGGCCTCTTCCGCGTCTTCGCCTTCGCCCTCA
GACGAGTCGGATCTCCCTTTGGGCCGCCTCCCCGCATCGATACCGTCGACCTCGATCGAGACCTAGAAAA
ACATGGAGCAATCACAAGTAGCAATACAGCAGCTACCAATGCTGATTGTGCCTGGCTAGAAGCACAAGAG
GAGGAGGAGGTGGGTTTTCCAGTCACACCTCAGGTACCTTTAAGACCAATGACTTACAAGGCAGCTGTAG
ATCTTAGCCACTTTTTAAAAGAAAAGGGGGGACTGGAAGGGCTAATTCACTCCCAACGAAGACAAGATAT
CCTTGATCTGTGGATCTACCACACACAAGGCTACTTCCCTGATTGGCAGAACTACACACCAGGGCCAGGG
ATCAGATATCCACTGACCTTTGGATGGTGCTACAAGCTAGTACCAGTTGAGCAAGAGAAGGTAGAAGAAG
CCAATGAAGGAGAGAACACCCGCTTGTTACACCCTGTGAGCCTGCATGGGATGGATGACCCGGAGAGAGA
AGTATTAGAGTGGAGGTTTGACAGCCGCCTAGCATTTCATCACATGGCCCGAGAGCTGCATCCGGACTGT
ACTGGGTCTCTCTGGTTAGACCAGATCTGAGCCTGGGAGCTCTCTGGCTAACTAGGGAACCCACTGCTTA
AGCCTCAATAAAGCTTGCCTTGAGTGCTTCAAGTAGTGTGTGCCCGTCTGTTGTGTGACTCTGGTAACTA
GAGATCCCTCAGACCCTTTTAGTCAGTGTGGAAAATCTCTAGCAGCATGTGAGCAAAAGGCCAGCAAAAG
GCCAGGAACCGTAAAAAGGCCGCGTTGCTGGCGTTTTTCCATAGGCTCCGCCCCCCTGACGAGCATCACA
AAAATCGACGCTCAAGTCAGAGGTGGCGAAACCCGACAGGACTATAAAGATACCAGGCGTTTCCCCCTGG
AAGCTCCCTCGTGCGCTCTCCTGTTCCGACCCTGCCGCTTACCGGATACCTGTCCGCCTTTCTCCCTTCG
GGAAGCGTGGCGCTTTCTCATAGCTCACGCTGTAGGTATCTCAGTTCGGTGTAGGTCGTTCGCTCCAAGC
TGGGCTGTGTGCACGAACCCCCCGTTCAGCCCGACCGCTGCGCCTTATCCGGTAACTATCGTCTTGAGTC
CAACCCGGTAAGACACGACTTATCGCCACTGGCAGCAGCCACTGGTAACAGGATTAGCAGAGCGAGGTAT
GTAGGCGGTGCTACAGAGTTCTTGAAGTGGTGGCCTAACTACGGCTACACTAGAAGAACAGTATTTGGTA
TCTGCGCTCTGCTGAAGCCAGTTACCTTCGGAAAAAGAGTTGGTAGCTCTTGATCCGGCAAACAAACCAC
CGCTGGTAGCGGTGGTTTTTTTGTTTGCAAGCAGCAGATTACGCGCAGAAAAAAAGGATCTCAAGAAGAT
CCTTTGATCTTTTCTACGGGGTCTGACGCTCAGTGGAACGAAAACTCACGTTAAGGGATTTTGGTCATGA
GATTATCAAAAAGGATCTTCACCTAGATCCTTTTAAATTAAAAATGAAGTTTTAAATCAATCTAAAGTAT
ATATGAGTAAACTTGGTCTGACAGTTACCAATGCTTAATCAGTGAGGCACCTATCTCAGCGATCTGTCTA
TTTCGTTCATCCATAGTTGCCTGACTCCCCGTCGTGTAGATAACTACGATACGGGAGGGCTTACCATCTG
GCCCCAGTGCTGCAATGATACCGCGAGACCCACGCTCACCGGCTCCAGATTTATCAGCAATAAACCAGCC
AGCCGGAAGGGCCGAGCGCAGAAGTGGTCCTGCAACTTTATCCGCCTCCATCCAGTCTATTAATTGTTGC
CGGGAAGCTAGAGTAAGTAGTTCGCCAGTTAATAGTTTGCGCAACGTTGTTGCCATTGCTACAGGCATCG
TGGTGTCACGCTCGTCGTTTGGTATGGCTTCATTCAGCTCCGGTTCCCAACGATCAAGGCGAGTTACATG
ATCCCCCATGTTGTGCAAAAAAGCGGTTAGCTCCTTCGGTCCTCCGATCGTTGTCAGAAGTAAGTTGGCC
GCAGTGTTATCACTCATGGTTATGGCAGCACTGCATAATTCTCTTACTGTCATGCCATCCGTAAGATGCT
TTTCTGTGACTGGTGAGTACTCAACCAAGTCATTCTGAGAATAGTGTATGCGGCGACCGAGTTGCTCTTG
CCCGGCGTCAATACGGGATAATACCGCGCCACATAGCAGAACTTTAAAAGTGCTCATCATTGGAAAACGT
TCTTCGGGGCGAAAACTCTCAAGGATCTTACCGCTGTTGAGATCCAGTTCGATGTAACCCACTCGTGCAC
CCAACTGATCTTCAGCATCTTTTACTTTCACCAGCGTTTCTGGGTGAGCAAAAACAGGAAGGCAAAATGC
CGCAAAAAAGGGAATAAGGGCGACACGGAAATGTTGAATACTCATACTCTTCCTTTTTCAATATTATTGA
AGCATTTATCAGGGTTATTGTCTCATGAGCGGATACATATTTGAATGTATTTAGAAAAATAAACAAATAG
GGGTTCCGCGCACATTTCCCCGAAAAGTGCCACCTGACGTCGACGGATCGGGAGATCTCCCGATCCCCTA
TGGTGCACTCTCAGTACAATCTGCTCTGATGCCGCATAGTTAAGCCAGTATCTGCTCCCTGCTTGTGTGT
TGGAGGTCGCTGAGTAGTGCGCGAGCAAAATTTAAGCTACAACAAGGCAAGGCTTGACCGACAATTGCAT
GAAGAATCTGCTTAGGGTTAGGCGTTTTGCGCTGCTTCGCGATGTACGGGCCAGATATACGCGTTGACAT
TGATTATTGACTAGTTATTAATAGTAATCAATTACGGGGTCATTAGTTCATAGCCCATATATGGAGTTCC
GCGTTACATAACTTACGGTAAATGGCCCGCCTGGCTGACCGCCCAACGACCCCCGCCCATTGACGTCAAT
AATGACGTATGTTCCCATAGTAACGCCAATAGGGACTTTCCATTGACGTCAATGGGTGGAGTATTTACGG
TAAACTGCCCACTTGGCAGTACATCAAGTGTATCATATGCCAAGTACGCCCCCTATTGACGTCAATGACG
GTAAATGGCCCGCCTGGCATTATGCCCAGTACATGACCT
Features (pLannotate 1.2.2; 24 found; start..end, strand, type, name):
     57..256     +  promoter       CMV promoter: human cytomegalovirus (CMV) immediate early promoter
    274..454     +  LTR            5' LTR (truncated): truncated 5' long terminal repeat (LTR) from HIV-1
    501..626     +  misc_feature   HIV-1 Ψ: packaging signal of human immunodeficiency virus type 1
    610..948     +  CDS            HIV-1 gag (fragment): gag protein from human immunodeficiency virus 1; gag
   1123..1356    +  misc_feature   RRE: The Rev response element (RRE) of HIV-1 allows for Rev-dependent mRNA export from the nucleus to the cytoplasm.
   1733..1833    +  CDS            Rev (fragment): human immunodeficiency virus 1 (HIV-1) Rev protein; rev; enhances nuclear export of unspliced and incompletely spliced viral mRNAs
   1883..2000    +  misc_feature   cPPT/CTS: central polypurine tract and central termination sequence of HIV-1
   2111..3282    +  promoter       EF-1α promoter: strong constitutive promoter for human elongation factor EF-1α
   3293..3912    +  CDS            rtTA3 (fragment): reverse tetracycline transactivator 3 activates expression from Tet-responsive promoters in the presence of doxycycline
   3914..3979    +  CDS            3xFLAG: three tandem FLAG® epitope tags, followed by an enterokinase cleavage site
   4001..4246    +  CDS            ZNF473 (fragment): ZN473_HUMAN - Also known as KIAA1141, ZFP100. Experimental evidence at protein level: Swiss-Prot protein existence level 1. Involved in histone 3'-end pre-mRNA processing by associating with U7 snRNP and interacting with SLBP/pre-mRNA complex. Increases histone 3'-end pre-mRNA processing but has no effect on U7 snRNP levels, when overexpressed. Required for cell cycle progression from G1 to S phases. From Homo sapiens (Human).
   4304..5011    +  CDS            mCherry: mCherry is a basic (constitutively fluorescent) red fluorescent protein published in 2004, derived from Discosoma sp.. It is reported to be a very rapidly-maturing monomer with low acid sensitivity.
   5030..5428    +  CDS            BSD: blasticidin S deaminase; Aspergillus terreus BSD; confers resistance to blasticidin
   5448..5481    +  protein_bind   loxP: Cre-mediated recombination occurs in the 8-bp core sequence (GCATACAT). Cre recombinase
   5514..5537    +  misc_feature   MCS (fragment): pBluescript multiple cloning site
   5537..6125    +  misc_feature   WPRE: woodchuck hepatitis virus posttranscriptional regulatory element
   6126..6145    +  misc_feature   MCS (fragment): pBluescript multiple cloning site
   6147..6647    +  CDS            nef (fragment): NEF_HV1LA - Experimental evidence at protein level: Swiss-Prot protein existence level 1. Extracellular Nef protein targets CD4(+) T-lymphocytes for apoptosis by interacting with CXCR4 surface receptors. From Human immunodeficiency virus type 1 group M subtype B (isolate Lai) (HIV-1).
   6654..6834    +  LTR            5' LTR (truncated): truncated 5' long terminal repeat (LTR) from HIV-1
   6896..7484    -  rep_origin     ori: high-copy-number ColE1/pMB1/pBR322/pUC origin of replication
   7655..8515    -  CDS            AmpR: β-lactamase; bla; confers resistance to ampicillin, carbenicillin, and related antibiotics
   8516..8620    -  promoter       AmpR promoter: bla
   8679..8731    -  misc_feature   bom (fragment): basis of mobility region from pBR322
   8886..56      +  enhancer       CMV enhancer (across the origin): human cytomegalovirus immediate early enhancer
