[The description below was written by a language model from this plasmid's Addgene catalogue record and pLannotate feature annotations shown in this document.]
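Description:
PJT220 lenti pEF-rTetR(SE-G72P)-3XFLAG-ZNF473 KRAB-T2A-mCherry-BSD-WPRE is a 9.2 kb HIV-1-based lentiviral expression plasmid built on the pJT126 backbone for delivery into mammalian cells. It is maintained in bacteria through a high-copy ColE1/pUC-type origin and an ampicillin resistance gene. The viral portion begins with a CMV enhancer/promoter placed upstream of a truncated 5' LTR, which drives production of the genomic RNA in packaging cells. This is followed by the Ψ packaging signal with a gag fragment, the Rev response element for Rev-dependent nuclear export, and the cPPT/CTS. A second truncated LTR closes the transfer cassette, preceded by sequence annotated as a nef fragment.

Between these elements, the human EF-1α promoter drives a single open reading frame. It encodes the doxycycline-responsive DNA-binding domain rTetR(SE-G72P), which the automated annotation detects as an rtTA3 fragment. This is fused to a 3xFLAG epitope and then to the KRAB domain of human ZNF473. According to the construct name, a T2A peptide separates this fusion from an mCherry–blasticidin S deaminase segment, so transduced cells can be identified by red fluorescence and selected with blasticidin; the T2A itself is not annotated in the feature table. A loxP site and a WPRE lie downstream, the latter enhancing transcript stability and expression.

The design allows doxycycline-inducible recruitment of the ZNF473 KRAB domain to TetO-containing reporter loci, so that its effect on transcription can be measured. This fits the associated work on characterising compact transcriptional effector domains. The FLAG tag permits detection of the fusion protein.
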