Addgene plasmid #188759: PJT220 lenti pEF-rTetR(SE-G72P)-3XFLAG-ZNF473 KRAB-T2A-mCherry-BSD-WPRE
Purpose: Lentiviral backbone containing ZNF473 KRAB as a fusion with rTetR(SE-G72P)-3XFLAG
Depositing lab: Michael Bassik & Lacra Bintu. Depositing organization: Stanford University. Publication: Development of compact transcriptional effectors using high-throughput measurements in diverse contexts. Tycko J, Van MV, Aradhana, DelRosso N, Ye H, Yao D, Valbuena R, Vaughan-Jackson A, Xu X, Ludwig C, Spees K, Liu K, Gu M, Khare V, Mukund AX, Suzuki PH, Arana S, Zhang C, Du PP, Ornstein TS, Hess GT, Kamber RA, Qi LS, Khalil AS, Bintu L, Bassik MC. Nat Biotechnol. 2024 Nov 1. doi: 10.1038/s41587-024-02442-6. PubMed 39487265.
Backbone
  Vector backbone: pJT126
  Backbone manufacturer: Michael Bassik, Lacra Bintu, Addgene #161926
  Vector type: Mammalian Expression, Lentiviral
  Selectable markers: Blasticidin ; mCherry
Growth in bacteria
  Bacterial resistance: Ampicillin, 100 μg/mL
  Growth temperature: 37°C
  Growth strain: NEB Stable
  Copy number: High Copy
Gene/Insert
  Gene/Insert name: ZNF473 KRAB
  Species: H. sapiens (human)
  Entrez Gene: ZNF473 (a.k.a. ZFP100, ZN473)
  Promoter: pEF1a
  Tag / fusion protein: rTetR(SE-G72P)-3xFLAG (C terminal on backbone)
  Cloning method: Restriction Enzyme; 5′ cloning site unknown (unknown if destroyed)
Terms and licenses: Academic/Nonprofit Terms; Industry Terms: Not Available to Industry
How to cite: PJT220 lenti pEF-rTetR(SE-G72P)-3XFLAG-ZNF473 KRAB-T2A-mCherry-BSD-WPRE was a gift from Michael Bassik & Lacra Bintu (Addgene plasmid # 188759 ; http://n2t.net/addgene:188759 ; RRID:Addgene_188759)
